Addgene plasmid #227013: pPerimCh
Purpose: Expresses periplasmic mCherry
Depositing lab: Suzan Rooijakkers. Depositing organization: University Medical Centre Utrecht. Publication: Complement-dependent outer membrane perturbation sensitizes Gram-negative bacteria to Gram-positive specific antibiotics. Heesterbeek DAC, Martin NI, Velthuizen A, Duijst M, Ruyken M, Wubbolts R, Rooijakkers SHM, Bardoel BW. Sci Rep. 2019 Feb 28;9(1):3074. doi: 10.1038/s41598-019-38577-9. PubMed 30816122.
Backbone
  Vector backbone: pFCcGi (Addgene #59324)
  Backbone manufacturer: Sophie Helaine, David Holden
  Total vector size (bp): 7540
  Vector type: Bacterial Expression
Growth in bacteria
  Bacterial resistance: Ampicillin, 100 μg/mL
  Growth temperature: 37°C
  Growth strain: MG1655
  Copy number: Unknown
Gene/Insert
  Gene/Insert name: PelB-mCherry, arabinose inducible cytosolic GFP
  Species: Synthetic
  Insert size (bp): 3681
  Promoter: rpsM and pBAD
  Cloning method: Gibson Cloning
  Sequencing primers: 5′ GTCGGCAAGACCCGTTCTAA
Resource information
  A portion of this plasmid was derived from a plasmid made by: Sophie Helaine & David Holden (Addgene plasmid # 59324) for the backbone plasmid.
Terms and licenses: Academic/Nonprofit Terms; Industry Terms: Not Available to Industry
How to cite: pPerimCh was a gift from Suzan Rooijakkers (Addgene plasmid # 227013 ; http://n2t.net/addgene:227013 ; RRID:Addgene_227013)
