[The description below was written by a language model from this plasmid's Addgene catalogue record and pLannotate feature annotations shown in this document.]
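Description:
pPerimCh is a 7,540 bp bacterial expression plasmid built by Gibson cloning on the pFCcGi dual-fluorescence backbone. It is selected with ampicillin through a β-lactamase gene driven by its own bla promoter. The only complete replication origin annotated is a ColE1/pMB1-type ori, although the catalogue lists copy number as unknown. The backbone also carries remnants of the broad-host-range plasmid RSF1010: an oriT, mobC and a mobA fragment, which are mobilisation functions that could allow transfer when a conjugative helper is present, plus only a short fragment of RSF1010 oriV. Small tetracycline-resistance and pUC polylinker fragments appear to be non-functional cloning leftovers.

The payload consists of two independent fluorescent reporter cassettes. In the first, mCherry is fused at its N-terminus to a pectate lyase (PelB-type) signal peptide, which directs export of the protein across the inner membrane into the periplasm. According to the record, this fusion is driven by the rpsM promoter. The annotated E. coli chromosomal sequence upstream (a secY fragment, rpmJ and the alpha operon ribosome-binding region) matches the genomic context from which that ribosomal protein promoter is taken, and such a promoter is expected to give constitutive expression. In the second cassette, GFPmut3 has no export signal and so stays in the cytosol. It sits under the araBAD promoter with the divergently transcribed araC regulator, making its expression inducible with L-arabinose.

Together the cassettes label the periplasm red and the cytoplasm green in Gram-negative bacteria. Loss of one signal or the other can therefore report separately on outer- and inner-membrane integrity. This fits the associated work on complement-mediated outer membrane perturbation.
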