Features (pLannotate 1.2.2; 19 found; start..end, strand, type, name):
    871..958     -  oriT           RSF1010 oriT: origin of transfer of the broad-host-range plasmid RSF1010 (Scholz et al., 1989)
    989..1270    +  CDS            mobC: MOBC_ECOLX - Protein predicted: Swiss-Prot protein existence level 4. This protein is essential to promote the specific transfer of the plasmid in the presence of conjugative plasmids. From Escherichia coli.
   1300..1362    +  rep_origin     RSF1010 oriV (fragment): replication origin of the broad-host-range plasmid RSF1010; requires the RSF1010 RepA/B/C proteins for replication (Scholz et al., 1989)
   1357..1407    -  CDS            TcR (fragment): tetracycline efflux protein; tet; confers resistance to tetracycline
   1407..1426    -  misc_feature   MCS (fragment): pUC18/19 multiple cloning site
   1437..2150    -  CDS            GFPmut3: GFPmut3 is a basic (constitutively fluorescent) green fluorescent protein published in 1996, derived from Aequorea victoria. It is reported to be a very rapidly-maturing weak dimer.
   2171..2191    -  misc_feature   MCS (fragment): pUC18/19 multiple cloning site
   2228..2512    -  promoter       araBAD promoter: araBAD; promoter of the L-arabinose operon of E. coli; the araC regulatory gene is transcribed in the opposite direction (Guzman et al., 1995)
   2539..3417    +  CDS            araC: L-arabinose regulatory protein; araC
   3511..3612    -  CDS            TcR (fragment): tetracycline efflux protein; tet; confers resistance to tetracycline
   3679..4386    -  CDS            mCherry: monomeric derivative of DsRed fluorescent protein (Shaner et al., 2004) mammalian codon-optimized
   4393..4458    -  CDS            pel1 (fragment): PLY1_PECAS - Also known as pelA. Experimental evidence at protein level: Swiss-Prot protein existence level 1. Involved in maceration and soft-rotting of plant tissue. From Pectobacterium atrosepticum (strain SCRI 1043 / ATCC BAA-672) (Erwinia carotovora subsp. atroseptica).
   4578..4689    -  ncRNA          Alpha RBS: Accession: RF00140 - Alpha operon ribosome binding site
   4761..4874    -  CDS            rpmJ (sequence withheld): RL36_ECOLI - Experimental evidence at protein level: Swiss-Prot protein existence level 1. From Escherichia coli (strain K12).
   4909..5079    -  CDS            secY (fragment): SECY_ECOLI - Also known as prlA. Experimental evidence at protein level: Swiss-Prot protein existence level 1. The central subunit of the protein translocation channel SecYEG. Consists of two halves formed by TMs 1-5 and 6-10. These two domains form a lateral gate at the front which open onto the bilayer between TMs 2 and 7, and are clamped together by SecE at the back. The channel is closed by both a pore ring composed of hydrophobic SecY resides and a short helix (helix 2A) on the extracellular side of the membrane which forms a plug. The plug probably moves laterally to allow the channel to
   5203..5307    +  promoter       AmpR promoter: bla
   5308..6168    +  CDS            AmpR: β-lactamase; bla; confers resistance to ampicillin, carbenicillin, and related antibiotics
   6339..6927    +  rep_origin     ori: high-copy-number ColE1/pMB1/pBR322/pUC origin of replication
   7110..790     -  CDS            mobA (fragment) (across the origin): MOBA2_ECOLX - Also known as repB. Experimental evidence at protein level: Swiss-Prot protein existence level 1. Part of the relaxosome complex that is responsible for plasmid transfer during conjugation. Locally unwinds DNA and catalyzes the cleavage of one of the DNA strands at oriT. The cleaved strand is then transferred through the dedicated type IV secretion apparatus. MobA remains covalently linked at the 5' end of the strand, and once in the recipient cell, it probably catalyzes the rejoining of the two ends of the strand, re-forming the circular plasmid DNA. The primase activity of MobA
>Addgene plasmid #227013 | pPerimCh | addgene full sequence | sequence record 449603 | Addgene NGS Result
GTTGATGCCTCTGGATTTCTTCACTCTGTCGATTGCGTTCATGGTCTATTGCCTCCCGGTATTCCTGTAA
GTCGATGATCTGGGCGTTGGCGGTGTCGATGTTCAGGGCCACGTCTGCCCGGTCGGTGCGGATGCCCCGG
CCTTCCATCTCCACCACGTTCGGCCCCAGGTGAACACCGGGCAGGCGCTCGATGCCCTGCGCCTCAAGTG
TTCTGTGGTCAATGCGGGCGTCGTGGCCAGCCCGCTCTAATGCCCGGTTGGCATGGTCGGCCCATGCCTC
GCGGGTCTGCTCAAGCCATGCCTTGGGCTTGAGCGCTTCGGTCTTCTGTGCCCCGCCCTTCTCCGGGGTC
TTGCCGTTGTACCGCTTGAACCACTGAGCGGCGGGCCGCTCGATGCCGTCATTGATCCGCTCGGAGATCA
TCAGGTGGCAGTGCGGGTTCTCGCCGCCACCGGCATGGATGGCCAGCGTATACGGCAGGCGCTCGGCACC
GGTCAGGTGCTGGGCGAACTCGGACGCCAGCGCCTTCTGCTGGTCGAGGGTCAGCTCGACCGGCAGGGCA
AATTCGACCTCCTTGAACAGCCGCCCATTGGCGCGTTCATACAGGTCGGCAGCATCCCAGTAGTCGGCGG
GCCGCTCGACGAACTCCGGCATGTGCCCGGATTCGGCGTGCAAGACTTCATCCATGTCGCGGGCATACTT
GCCTTCGCGCTGGATGTAGTCGGCCTTGGCCCTGGCCGATTGGCCGCCCGACCTGCTGCCGGTTTTCGCC
GTAAGGTGATAAATCGCCATGCTGCCTCGCTGTTGCTTTTGCTTTTCGGCTCCATGCAATGGCCCTCGGA
GAGCGCACCGCCCGAAGGGTGGCCGTTAGGCCAGTTTCTCGAAGAGAAACCGGTAAGTGCGCCCTCCCCT
ACAAAGTAGGGTCGGGATTGCCGCCGCTGTGCCTCCATGATAGCCTACGAGACAGCACATTAACAATGGG
GTGTCAAGATGGTTAAGGGGAGCAACAAGGCGGCGGATCGGCTGGCCAAGCTCGAAGAACAACGAGCGCG
AATCAATGCCGAAATTCAGCGGGTGCGGGCAAGGGAACAGCAGCAAGAGCGCAAGAACGAAACAAGGCGC
AAGGTGCTGGTGGGGGCCATGATTTTGGCCAAGGTGAACAGCAGCGAGTGGCCGGAGGATCGGCTCATGG
CGGCAATGGATGCGTACCTTGAACGCGACCACGACCGCGCCTTGTTCGGTCTGCCGCCACGCCAGAAGGA
TGAGCCGGGCTGAATGATCGACCGAGACAGGCCCTGCGGGGCTGCACACGCGCCCCCACCCTTCGGGTAG
GGGGAAAGGCCGCTAAAGCGGCTAAAAGCGCTAGCAGCACGCCATAGTGACTGGCGATGCTGTCGGAATG
GACGATAGCTTGCATGCCTGCAGGTCTGGACATTTATTTGTATAGTTCATCCATGCCATGTGTAATCCCA
GCAGCTGTTACAAACTCAAGAAGGACCATGTGGTCTCTCTTTTCGTTGGGATCTTTCGAAAGGGCAGATT
GTGTGGACAGGTAATGGTTGTCTGGTAAAAGGACAGGGCCATCGCCAATTGGAGTATTTTGTTGATAATG
GTCTGCTAGTTGAACGCTTCCATCTTCAATGTTGTGTCTAATTTTGAAGTTAACTTTGATTCCATTCTTT
TGTTTGTCTGCCATGATGTATACATTGTGTGAGTTATAGTTGTATTCCAATTTGTGTCCAAGAATGTTTC
CATCTTCTTTAAAATCAATACCTTTTAACTCGATTCTATTAACAAGGGTATCACCTTCAAACTTGACTTC
AGCACGTGTCTTGTAGTTCCCGTCATCTTTGAAAAATATAGTTCTTTCCTGTACATAACCTTCGGGCATG
GCACTCTTGAAAAAGTCATGCTGTTTCATATGATCTGGGTATCTCGCAAAGCATTGAACACCATAACCGA
AAGTAGTGACAAGTGTTGGCCATGGAACAGGTAGTTTTCCAGTAGTGCAAATAAATTTAAGGGTAAGTTT
TCCGTATGTTGCATCACCTTCACCCTCTCCACTGACAGAAAATTTGTGCCCATTAACATCACCATCTAAT
TCAACAAGAATTGGGACAACTCCAGTGAAAAGTTCTTCTCCTTTACTCATATGTATATCTCCTTCTTAAA
TCTAGAGGATCCCCGGGTACCATGGTGAATTCCTCCTGCTAGCCCAAAAAAACGGGTATGGAGAAACAGT
AGAGAGTTGCGATAAAAAGCGTCAGGTAGGATCCGCTAATCTTATGGATAAAAATGCTATGGCATAGCAA
AGTGTGACGCCGTGCAAATAATCAATGTGGACTTTTCTGCCGTGATTATAGACACTTTTGTTACGCGTTT
TTGTCATGGCTTTGGTCCCGCTTTGTTACAGAATGCTTTTAATAAGCGGGGTTACCGGTTTGGTTAGCGA
GAAGAGCCAGTAAAAGACGCAGTGACGGCAATGTCTGATGCAATATGGACAATTGGTTTCTTCTCTGAAT
GGCGGGAGTATGAAAAGTATGGCTGAAGCGCAAAATGATCCCCTGCTGCCGGGATACTCGTTTAATGCCC
ATCTGGTGGCGGGTTTAACGCCGATTGAGGCCAACGGTTATCTCGATTTTTTTATCGACCGACCGCTGGG
AATGAAAGGTTATATTCTCAATCTCACCATTCGCGGTCAGGGGGTGGTGAAAAATCAGGGACGAGAATTT
GTTTGCCGACCGGGTGATATTTTGCTGTTCCCGCCAGGAGAGATTCATCACTACGGTCGTCATCCGGAGG
CTCGCGAATGGTATCACCAGTGGGTTTACTTTCGTCCGCGCGCCTACTGGCATGAATGGCTTAACTGGCC
GTCAATATTTGCCAATACGGGGTTCTTTCGCCCGGATGAAGCGCACCAGCCGCATTTCAGCGACCTGTTT
GGGCAAATCATTAACGCCGGGCAAGGGGAAGGGCGCTATTCGGAGCTGCTGGCGATAAATCTGCTTGAGC
AATTGTTACTGCGGCGCATGGAAGCGATTAACGAGTCGCTCCATCCACCGATGGATAATCGGGTACGCGA
GGCTTGTCAGTACATCAGCGATCACCTGGCAGACAGCAATTTTGATATCGCCAGCGTCGCACAGCATGTT
TGCTTGTCGCCGTCGCGTCTGTCACATCTTTTCCGCCAGCAGTTAGGGATTAGCGTCTTAAGCTGGCGCG
AGGACCAACGTATCAGCCAGGCGAAGCTGCTTTTGAGCACCACCCGGATGCCTATCGCCACCGTCGGTCG
CAATGTTGGTTTTGACGATCAACTCTATTTCTCGCGGGTATTTAAAAAATGCACCGGGGCCAGCCCGAGC
GAGTTCCGTGCCGGTTGTGAAGAAAAAGTGAATGATGTAGCCGTCAAGTTGTCATAATTGGTAACGAATC
AGACAATTGACGGCTTGACGGAGTAGCATAGGGTTTGCAGAATCCCTGCTTCGTCCATTTGACAGGCACA
TTATGCATCGATCCCGCAAGAGGCCCGGCAGTACCGGCATAACCAAGCCTATGCCTACAGCATCCAGGGT
GACGGTGCCGAGGATGACGATGAGCGCATTGTTAGATTTCATACACGGTGCCTGACTGCGTTAGCAATTT
AACTGTGATAAACTACCGCATTAAAGCTTTCGCGGCCGCTACTTGTACAGCTCGTCCATGCCGCCGGTGG
AGTGGCGGCCCTCGGCGCGTTCGTACTGTTCCACGATGGTGTAGTCCTCGTTGTGGGAGGTGATGTCCAA
CTTGATGTTGACGTTGTAGGCGCCGGGCAGCTGCACGGGCTTCTTGGCCTTGTAGGTGGTCTTGACCTCA
GCGTCGTAGTGGCCGCCGTCCTTCAGCTTCAGCCTCTGCTTGATCTCGCCCTTCAGGGCGCCGTCCTCGG
GGTACATCCGCTCGGAGGAGGCCTCCCAGCCCATGGTCTTCTTCTGCATTACGGGGCCGTCGGAGGGGAA
GTTGGTGCCGCGCAGCTTCACCTTGTAGATGAACTCGCCGTCCTGCAGGGAGGAGTCCTGGGTCACGGTC
ACCACGCCGCCGTCCTCGAAGTTCATCACGCGCTCCCACTTGAAGCCCTCGGGGAAGGACAGCTTCAAGT
AGTCGGGGATGTCGGCGGGGTGCTTCACGTAGGCCTTGGAGCCGTACATGAACTGAGGGGACAGGATGTC
CCAGGCGAAGGGCAGGGGGCCACCCTTGGTCACCTTCAGCTTGGCGGTCTGGGTGCCCTCGTAGGGGCGG
CCCTCGCCCTCGCCCTCGATCTCGAACTCGTGGCCGTTCACGGAGCCCTCCATGTGCACCTTGAAGCGCA
TGAACTCCTTGATGATGGCCATGTTATCCTCCTCGCCCTTGCTCACAGATCTAGCCATGGCCGGCTGGGC
GGCCAGCAGCAGCAGGCCAGCTGCAGCGGTCGGCAGCAGGTACTTCATCTCGAGTTCTCCTCCCAGGATC
TTAACATTTTCAGCGATACCCGCTGCAGCCAGGATGGCTTTAGAACGGGTCTTGCCGACACCGTAGATCG
AAGTTAACGCGATCACGGCGTGTTTCTGATCAGGAATGTTAATGCCTGCTATACGGGCCACTATGCACTC
CTACTATTTAATATGTACGTACCATGCTGAAAAGCCCGTTTTCAGGATACTCAAATGGAAACGTACAGAC
ATACAAAAGATTGGCTGGCTAATCTAGCCAGCTCAACCCAACTTTGCAAGAAAAATATGCGAAAAAATCA
[114 nt withheld, positions 4761-4874]
TTTTACTCTCCGTAACTTCTCAGGCGACCAATTAACGGCCGTAGCCTTTCAGGTTCGCCTTCTTCAATGC
AGACTCATACTGACTGGACATCATCAGAGTTTGCACTTGAGCCATAAAGTCCATAATCACGACAACAACG
ATAAGCAGTGAGGTCCCACCGAAGTAGAACGGCACTTTCATTGCATCACGCATGAACTCCGGGATGCCCG
GGTTCCGAGCTCGAATTCTTGAAGACGAAAGGGCCTCGTGATACGCCTATTTTTATAGGTTAATGTCATG
ATAATAATGGTTTCTTAGACGTCAGGTGGCACTTTTCGGGGAAATGTGCGCGGAACCCCTATTTGTTTAT
TTTTCTAAATACATTCAAATATGTATCCGCTCATGAGACAATAACCCTGATAAATGCTTCAATAATATTG
AAAAAGGAAGAGTATGAGTATTCAACATTTCCGTGTCGCCCTTATTCCCTTTTTTGCGGCATTTTGCCTT
CCTGTTTTTGCTCACCCAGAAACGCTGGTGAAAGTAAAAGATGCTGAAGATCAGTTGGGTGCACGAGTGG
GTTACATCGAACTGGATCTCAACAGCGGTAAGATCCTTGAGAGTTTTCGCCCCGAAGAACGTTTTCCAAT
GATGAGCACTTTTAAAGTTCTGCTATGTGGCGCGGTATTATCCCGTGTTGACGCCGGGCAAGAGCAACTC
GGTCGCCGCATACACTATTCTCAGAATGACTTGGTTGAGTACTCACCAGTCACAGAAAAGCATCTTACGG
ATGGCATGACAGTAAGAGAATTATGCAGTGCTGCCATAACCATGAGTGATAACACTGCGGCCAACTTACT
TCTGACAACGATCGGAGGACCGAAGGAGCTAACCGCTTTTTTGCACAACATGGGGGATCATGTAACTCGC
CTTGATCGTTGGGAACCGGAGCTGAATGAAGCCATACCAAACGACGAGCGTGACACCACGATGCCTGCAG
CAATGGCAACAACGTTGCGCAAACTATTAACTGGCGAACTACTTACTCTAGCTTCCCGGCAACAATTAAT
AGACTGGATGGAGGCGGATAAAGTTGCAGGACCACTTCTGCGCTCGGCCCTTCCGGCTGGCTGGTTTATT
GCTGATAAATCTGGAGCCGGTGAGCGTGGGTCTCGCGGTATCATTGCAGCACTGGGGCCAGATGGTAAGC
CCTCCCGTATCGTAGTTATCTACACGACGGGGAGTCAGGCAACTATGGATGAACGAAATAGACAGATCGC
TGAGATAGGTGCCTCACTGATTAAGCATTGGTAACTGTCAGACCAAGTTTACTCATATATACTTTAGATT
GATTTAAAACTTCATTTTTAATTTAAAAGGATCTAGGTGAAGATCCTTTTTGATAATCTCATGACCAAAA
TCCCTTAACGTGAGTTTTCGTTCCACTGAGCGTCAGACCCCGTAGAAAAGATCAAAGGATCTTCTTGAGA
TCCTTTTTTTCTGCGCGTAATCTGCTGCTTGCAAACAAAAAAACCACCGCTACCAGCGGTGGTTTGTTTG
CCGGATCAAGAGCTACCAACTCTTTTTCCGAAGGTAACTGGCTTCAGCAGAGCGCAGATACCAAATACTG
TCCTTCTAGTGTAGCCGTAGTTAGGCCACCACTTCAAGAACTCTGTAGCACCGCCTACATACCTCGCTCT
GCTAATCCTGTTACCAGTGGCTGCTGCCAGTGGCGATAAGTCGTGTCTTACCGGGTTGGACTCAAGACGA
TAGTTACCGGATAAGGCGCAGCGGTCGGGCTGAACGGGGGGTTCGTGCACACAGCCCAGCTTGGAGCGAA
CGACCTACACCGAACTGAGATACCTACAGCGTGAGCTATGAGAAAGCGCCACGCTTCCCGAAGGGAGAAA
GGCGGACAGGTATCCGGTAAGCGGCAGGGTCGGAACAGGAGAGCGCACGAGGGAGCTTCCAGGGGGAAAC
GCCTGGTATCTTTATAGTCCTGTCGGGTTTCGCCACCTCTGACTTGAGCGTCGATTTTTGTGATGCTCGT
CAGGGGGGCGGAGCCTATGGAAAAACGCCAGCAACGCGGCCTTTTTACGGTTCCTGGCCTTTTGCTGGCC
TTTTGCTCACATGTTCTTTCCTGCGTTATCCCCTGATTCTGTGGATAACCGTATTACCGCCTTTGAGTGA
GCTGATACCGCTCGCCGCAGCCGAACGACCGAGCGCAGCGAGTCAGTGAGCGAGGAAGCGGAAGAGCGCT
CACAGCCCATGGCCTTGAGCTGTCGGCCTATGGCCTGCAAAGTCCTGTCGTTCTTCATCGGGCCACCAAG
CGCAGCCAGATCGAGCCGTCCTCGGTTGTCAGTGGCGTCAGGTCGAGCAAGAGCAACGATGCGATCAGCA
GCACCACCGTAGGCATCATGGAAGCCAGCATCACGGTTAGCCATAGCTTCCAGTGCCACCCCCGCGACGC
GCTCCGGGCGCTCTGCGCGGCGCTGCTCACCTCGGCGGCTACCTCCCGCAACTCTTTGGCCAGCTCCACC
CATGCCGCCCCTGTCTGGCGCTGGGCTTTCAGCCACTCCGCCGCCTGCGCCTCGCTGGCCTGCTGGGTCT
GGCTCATGACCTGCCGGGCTTCGTCGGCCAGTGTCGCCATGCTCTGGGCCAGCGGTTCGATCTGCTCCGC
TAACTC
